Addgene plasmid #46344: pcDNA3.1(+) Drp1 V2 S600A
Depositing lab: David Chan. Depositing organization: California Institute of Technology. Publication: Fis1, Mff, MiD49 and MiD51 mediate Drp1 recruitment in mitochondrial fission. Loson OC, Song Z, Chen H, Chan DC. Mol Biol Cell. 2013 Jan 2. 10.1091/mbc.E12-10-0721 PubMed 23283981.
Backbone
  Vector backbone: pcDNA3.1(+)
  Backbone manufacturer: Invitrogen
  Backbone size w/o insert (bp): 5378
  Total vector size (bp): 7478
  Vector type: Mammalian Expression
  Selectable markers: Neomycin (select with G418)
Growth in bacteria
  Bacterial resistance: Ampicillin, 100 μg/mL
  Growth temperature: 37°C
  Growth strain: DH5alpha
  Copy number: High Copy
Gene/Insert
  Gene/Insert name: Drp1 V2 (alt name: Dynamin related protein 1, Variant 2)
  Species: M. musculus (mouse)
  Insert size (bp): 2100
  Mutation: S600A
  Entrez Gene: Dnm1l (a.k.a. 6330417M19Rik, Dlp1, Dnmlp1, Drp1, python)
  Promoter: CMV
  Cloning method: Restriction Enzyme; 5′ cloning site BamHI (not destroyed); 3′ cloning site XhoI (not destroyed)
  Sequencing primers: 5′ T7 promoter; 3′ BGH reverse
Terms and licenses: Academic/Nonprofit Terms; Industry Terms: Not Available to Industry
How to cite: pcDNA3.1(+) Drp1 V2 S600A was a gift from David Chan (Addgene plasmid # 46344 ; http://n2t.net/addgene:46344 ; RRID:Addgene_46344)
