[The description below was written by a language model from this plasmid's Addgene catalogue record.]
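Description:
pcDNA3.1(+) Drp1 V2 S600A is a mammalian expression plasmid built on the commercial pcDNA3.1(+) backbone, with a recorded total size of about 7.5 kb, of which roughly 2.1 kb is insert. It is propagated in E. coli as a high-copy plasmid under ampicillin selection. It also carries a neomycin resistance marker, so transfected mammalian cells can be selected with G418 if stable expression is wanted. No feature table accompanies the record, so elements beyond those listed in the catalogue fields cannot be confirmed individually. The use of T7 promoter and BGH reverse sequencing primers is consistent with the standard pcDNA3.1 layout, in which a T7 promoter lies upstream of the cloning site and a bovine growth hormone polyadenylation signal lies downstream.

The payload is the mouse Dnm1l coding sequence for dynamin-related protein 1 (Drp1), transcript variant 2, placed between BamHI and XhoI sites, both of which remain intact. The CMV promoter drives strong constitutive expression in mammalian cells. The insert carries an S600A substitution, replacing a serine with alanine, a change that prevents phosphorylation at that position; the record does not itself spell out the rationale for the mutation. No epitope tag or fluorescent fusion is recorded.

Drp1 is the dynamin-family GTPase that is recruited from the cytosol to the mitochondrial outer membrane to carry out mitochondrial fission. The associated study examined how the receptor proteins Fis1, Mff, MiD49 and MiD51 mediate that recruitment. This construct is therefore suited to expressing the serine-to-alanine Drp1 variant in cultured mammalian cells, to compare its behaviour with other forms of the protein in mitochondrial recruitment and fission experiments.
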