>Addgene plasmid #46344 | pcDNA3.1(+) Drp1 V2 S600A | addgene partial sequence | sequence record 92284 | CMV-F 5'-CGCAAATGGGCGGTAGGCGTG-3'
CTATATAAGCAGAGCTCTCTGGCTAACTAGAGAACCCACTGCTTACTGGCTTATCGAAATTAATACGACT
CACTATAGGGAGACCCAAGCTGGCTAGCGTTTAAACTTAAGCTTGGTACCGAGCTCGGATCCATGGAGGC
GCTGATCCCGGTCATCAATAAGCTGCAGGACGTCTTCAACACAGTGGGTGCGGACATCATCCAGCTGCCT
CAGATCGTCGTAGTGGGAACGCAGAGCAGTGGGAAGAGCTCAGTGCTGGAAAGCCTAGTGGGCAGGGACC
TTCTTCCCAGAGGAACTGGTGTGGTCACCCGGAGACCTCTCATTCTGCAGCTAGTCCACGTTTCACCAGA
AGATAAAAGAAAAACAACAGGAGAAGAAAATGGAGTTGAAGCAGAAGAATGGGGTAAATTTCTTCACACC
AAAAACAAGCTTTACACAGATTTTGATGAAATTCGACAAGAAATTGAAAATGAAACTGAAAGAATTTCAG
GAAATAATAAGGGGGTAAGCCCTGAGCCAATCCATCTCAAGGTTTTCTCGCCCAACGTTGTCAACCTGAC
ACTTGTGGATTTACCGGGAATGACCAAAGTACCTGTAGGCGATCAGCCCAAGGACATCGAGCTTCAGATC
AGAGAACTTATTCTTCGGTTCATCAGTAATCCCAATTCCATTATCCTCGCCGTCACTGCTGCAAATACAG
ATATGGCAACATCAGAAGCACTCAAGATTTCCAGAGAGGTAGATCCAGATGGGCGCAGAACTCTAGCTGT
AATCACTAAACTTGATCTCATGGATGCGGGTACTGATGCCATGGATGTATTGATGGGAAGGGTTATTCCA
GTCAAGCTTGGAATAATTGGAGTAGTTAACAGAAGCCAACTGGATATTAACAATAAGAAGAGTGTAACTG
ATTCAATCCGTGATGAGTATGCTTTTCTTCAAAAGAAGTACCCATCTCTGGCCAACAGAAATGGAACAAA
GTATCTTGCTAGGACCCTGAATAGGTTACTTATGCATCATATCAGAGATTGTTTACCAGAGCTGAAAACA
AGAATAAATGTCTTAGCTGCTCAGTATCAGTCTCTTCTAAATAGCTATGGTG
