>Addgene plasmid #46344 | pcDNA3.1(+) Drp1 V2 S600A | addgene partial sequence | sequence record 92286 | BGH-rev 5'-TAGAAGGCACAGTCGAGG-3'
TTTAAACGGGCCCTCTAGACTCGAGTCACCAAAGATGAGTCTCTCGGATTTCAGCAATAATTTGACTGGC
TCCTTGTAATGCCTTCAGCATATCCGCTGCTTCTTTTCTTCGTTGGGCCATGTCCTCGGATTCAGTCAGA
AGGTCATCTAATAAGGATGACTTATACAGCTGCCCTACCAGTTCACTCTGAAGAGTATCTTTCACATGAT
TAACCAAAAAATGCATTACTGCCTTTGGGACACTGTCTTGAATATTCTTTCTGACAATTAGAAAATATGA
TTTGATAAGTCTTTCAATAACCTCACAATCTCGCTGTTCTCGGGCAGCCAGTTTTCTTGCAACTGGAACT
GGCACATCTAGCAAATTGACAGCATGGCCTTTCTGTGGACTTGCTGGCATAATTGGAATTGGTTTTGATT
TTTCTTCAGCAAGTAATTCTTCAGCTTTTGAAGTTTTCAGCATTCCTCTCCAGTTGCCTGTTGTTGGTTC
CTGACCACCGTCTCCAATCCCACCACCTGCAGATGGGACCTTGTCCCGTGATCCAGCTGAAGGCAGCTCT
CTTGCTAGCCTGTTTCTTCTTTGTTCCTCTATATTATTGTTCATTAGCCCACAGGCATCAGCAAAGTCGG
GGTGTTTTGTGTTGATATACGCTAGCTCAATTGCCACTAAGTTATGCACCATTTCATTTGTCACGGGCAA
CCTTTTACGAAGAAGACAGGTCACTACTTCAACTATGGCATCGTGAAGTTTAGGGAACCGTAACAATTCC
TGTGTGCTGTAATTGCTACAATGCTGAATGATCCTCTGCATCTCCTCATGGACCAGCTCCACACACCGTA
GGCTGGGCTCTTCTAGACGCTTAATCTGACGTTTGACCAGTAACTCAAATGAAACTTCAGGCACAAATAA
AGCAGGACGGGGGCCAGTAGCATTTCTGATGGCAGTCAGGATGTCAATAGTGTTAAGGCCACCTAGTGGG
TCCACAGATTCTAAGGTTCGCCCGAAAGTCTCATGGAAAATATAACAAATCCTAGCACCACCGCATAGCT
CAGAAGTTTCAATGTACTTTGCGGTTCCTTCAATCGTGTTACAATACTCTGTGGCAAATTTGGTA
